Addgene plasmid #157247: pD649-HAsp-BTN2A2-COMP5AP-AviTag-9xHis
Purpose: Mammalian expression of cell-surface protein extracellular domain fused to COMP5AP-AviTag-9xHis. Protein is secreted from cells.
Depositing lab: Chris Garcia. Depositing organization: Stanford University. Publication: A Human IgSF Cell-Surface Interactome Reveals a Complex Network of Protein-Protein Interactions. Wojtowicz WM, Vielmetter J, Fernandes RA, Siepe DH, Eastman CL, Chisholm GB, Cox S, Klock H, Anderson PW, Rue SM, Miller JJ, Glaser SM, Bragstad ML, Vance J, Lam AW, Lesley SA, Zinn K, Garcia KC. Cell. 2020 Aug 20;182(4):1027-1043.e17. doi: 10.1016/j.cell.2020.07.025. PubMed 32822567.
Backbone
  Vector backbone: pD649
  Backbone size w/o insert (bp): 7153
  Vector type: Mammalian Expression
Growth in bacteria
  Bacterial resistance: Ampicillin, 100 μg/mL
  Growth temperature: 37°C
  Growth strain: DH5alpha
  Copy number: High Copy
Gene/Insert
  Gene/Insert name: BTN2A2 (alt name: BT2A2)
  Species: H. sapiens (human)
  Insert size (bp): 699
  Entrez Gene: BTN2A2 (a.k.a. BT2.2, BTF2, BTN2.2)
  Promoter: CMV/SP6
  Tag / fusion protein: COMP5AP-AviTag-9xHis (C terminal on backbone)
  Cloning method: Restriction Enzyme; 5′ cloning site GCGGCCGC (not destroyed); 3′ cloning site GGCGCGCC (not destroyed)
  Sequencing primers: 5′ ATTTAGGTGACACTATAG; 3′ CGTCGCACTCCATCACGGTG
Resource information
  A portion of this plasmid was derived from a plasmid made by: synthesis by ThermoFisher
Terms and licenses: Academic/Nonprofit Terms; Industry Terms: Not Available to Industry
Depositor comments: Some plasmids in this collection may have an IS4-like element ISVsa5 family transposase upstream of the CMV promoter.
How to cite: pD649-HAsp-BTN2A2-COMP5AP-AviTag-9xHis was a gift from Chris Garcia (Addgene plasmid # 157247 ; http://n2t.net/addgene:157247 ; RRID:Addgene_157247)
