[The description below was written by a language model from this plasmid's Addgene catalogue record and pLannotate feature annotations shown in this document.]
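Description:
pD649-HAsp-BTN2A2-COMP5AP-AviTag-9xHis is a mammalian expression plasmid built on the pD649 backbone for secreting the extracellular domain of human BTN2A2, a butyrophilin-family immunoglobulin-superfamily cell-surface protein. It is propagated in E. coli as a high-copy plasmid through a ColE1/pUC-type origin and selected with ampicillin (AmpR, β-lactamase). The feature table also shows an SV40 early promoter/EM7 promoter cassette driving a puromycin N-acetyltransferase gene with an SV40 polyadenylation signal, which would allow puromycin selection in mammalian cells. Short kanamycin-resistance, lacZα, ble and f1 ori fragments appear to be non-functional backbone remnants. The depositor notes that some plasmids in this collection may carry an IS4-like transposase insertion upstream of the CMV promoter; none is annotated here.

Expression is driven by the CMV enhancer/promoter, followed by a fragment of CMV intron A and an SP6 promoter that serves as a sequencing primer site and could support in vitro transcription. The open reading frame begins with a signal peptide, named HAsp in the construct but annotated as an immunoglobulin heavy-chain signal sequence fragment. The roughly 700 bp BTN2A2 ectodomain follows, cloned between retained NotI and AscI sites. Downstream, the backbone supplies the pentamerising coiled-coil region of rat cartilage oligomeric matrix protein (COMP), human placental alkaline phosphatase, an AviTag for enzymatic biotinylation, and a polyhistidine tag (9xHis by name, annotated as 8xHis), ending at a bGH polyadenylation signal. The product is a secreted, pentameric, high-avidity protein with an enzymatic reporter. This format suits the detection of weak extracellular receptor–ligand interactions, consistent with its origin in a human IgSF cell-surface interactome screen.
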