Features (pLannotate 1.2.2; 24 found; start..end, strand, type, name):
    119..143     -  CDS            KanR (fragment): aminoglycoside phosphotransferase; aph(3')-Ia; confers resistance to kanamycin
    254..842     +  rep_origin     ori: high-copy-number ColE1/pMB1/pBR322/pUC origin of replication
   1067..1084    +  terminator     rrnB T2 terminator (fragment): transcription terminator T2 from the E. coli rrnB gene
   1109..1128    -  CDS            lacZα (fragment): LacZα fragment of β-galactosidase; lacZ fragment
   1584..1600    +  protein_bind   lac operator: The lac repressor binds to the lac operator to inhibit transcription in E. coli. This inhibition can be relieved by adding lactose or isopropyl-β-D-thiogalactopyranoside (IPTG). lac repressor encoded by lacI
   1843..2146    +  enhancer       CMV enhancer: human cytomegalovirus immediate early enhancer
   2147..2350    +  promoter       CMV promoter: human cytomegalovirus (CMV) immediate early promoter
   2486..2529    +  intron         CMV intron (fragment): modified intron A from human cytomegalovirus
   2581..2599    +  promoter       SP6 promoter: promoter for bacteriophage SP6 RNA polymerase
   2603..2640    +  CDS            IgH signal sequence (fragment): signal sequence from the mouse immunoglobulin heavy chain variable region
   2743..3432    +  CDS            BTN2A2 (fragment): BT2A2_HUMAN - Also known as BT2.2, BTF2. Experimental evidence at protein level: Swiss-Prot protein existence level 1. Inhibits the proliferation of CD4 and CD8 T-cells activated by anti-CD3 antibodies, T-cell metabolism and IL2 and IFNG secretion. From Homo sapiens (Human).
   3544..3723    +  CDS            Comp (fragment): COMP_RAT - Experimental evidence at protein level: Swiss-Prot protein existence level 1. May play a role in the structural integrity of cartilage via its interaction with other extracellular matrix proteins such as the collagens and fibronectin. Can mediate the interaction of chondrocytes with the cartilage extracellular matrix through interaction with cell surface integrin receptors. Could play a role in the pathogenesis of osteoarthritis. Potent suppressor of apoptosis in both primary chondrocytes and transformed cells. Suppresses apoptosis by blocking the activation of caspase-3 and by indu
   3711..5163    +  CDS            SEAP (fragment): secreted alkaline phosphatase from human placenta The natural enzyme has a C-terminal transmembrane sequence that is replaced by a GPI anchor.
   5188..5229    +  CDS            AviTag™ (fragment): peptide tag that allows for enzymatic biotinylation
   5233..5256    +  CDS            8xHis: 8xHis affinity tag
   5402..5513    +  polyA_signal   bGH poly(A) signal: bovine growth hormone polyadenylation signal
   5514..5622    +  rep_origin     f1 ori (fragment): f1 bacteriophage origin of replication; arrow indicates direction of (+) strand synthesis
   5636..5965    +  promoter       SV40 promoter: SV40 enhancer and early promoter
   6013..6060    +  promoter       EM7 promoter: synthetic bacterial promoter&nbsp
   6079..6678    +  CDS            PuroR (fragment): puromycin N-acetyltransferase; pac from Streptomyces; confers resistance to puromycin
   6688..6813    +  CDS            ble (fragment): BLE_KLEPN - Experimental evidence at protein level: Swiss-Prot protein existence level 1. Binding protein with a strong affinity to the bleomycin family of antibiotics. Binds to CL990; an antimitotic-antibiotic compound. From Klebsiella pneumoniae.
   6808..6929    +  polyA_signal   SV40 poly(A) signal: SV40 polyadenylation signal
   6982..7842    -  CDS            AmpR: β-lactamase; bla; confers resistance to ampicillin, carbenicillin, and related antibiotics
   7845..89      -  promoter       AmpR promoter (fragment) (across the origin): bla
>Addgene plasmid #157247 | pD649-HAsp-BTN2A2-COMP5AP-AviTag-9xHis | addgene full sequence | sequence record 466828 | Addgene NGS Result
TTTCAATATTATTGAAGCATTTATCAGGGTTATTGTCTCATGAGCGGATACATATTTGAATGTATTTAGA
AAAATAAACAAATAGGGGTCAGTGTTACAACCAATTAACCAATTCTGAACATTATCGCGAGCCCATTTAT
ACCTGAATATGGCTCATAACACCCCTTGCTCATGACCAAAATCCCTTAACGTGAGTTACGCGCGCGTCGT
TCCACTGAGCGTCAGACCCCGTAGAAAAGATCAAAGGATCTTCTTGAGATCCTTTTTTTCTGCGCGTAAT
CTGCTGCTTGCAAACAAAAAAACCACCGCTACCAGCGGTGGTTTGTTTGCCGGATCAAGAGCTACCAACT
CTTTTTCCGAAGGTAACTGGCTTCAGCAGAGCGCAGATACCAAATACTGTTCTTCTAGTGTAGCCGTAGT
TAGCCCACCACTTCAAGAACTCTGTAGCACCGCCTACATACCTCGCTCTGCTAATCCTGTTACCAGTGGC
TGCTGCCAGTGGCGATAAGTCGTGTCTTACCGGGTTGGACTCAAGACGATAGTTACCGGATAAGGCGCAG
CGGTCGGGCTGAACGGGGGGTTCGTGCACACAGCCCAGCTTGGAGCGAACGACCTACACCGAACTGAGAT
ACCTACAGCGTGAGCTATGAGAAAGCGCCACGCTTCCCGAAGGGAGAAAGGCGGACAGGTATCCGGTAAG
CGGCAGGGTCGGAACAGGAGAGCGCACGAGGGAGCTTCCAGGGGGAAACGCCTGGTATCTTTATAGTCCT
GTCGGGTTTCGCCACCTCTGACTTGAGCGTCGATTTTTGTGATGCTCGTCAGGGGGGCGGAGCCTATGGA
AAAACGCCAGCAACGCGGCCTTTTTACGGTTCCTGGCCTTTTGCTGGCCTTTTGCTCACATGTTCTTTCC
TGCGTTATCCCCTGATTCTGTGGATAACCGTATTACCGCCTTTGAGTGAGCTGATACCGCTCGCCGCAGC
CGAACGACCGAGCGCAGCGAGTCAGTGAGCGAGGAAGCGGAAGGCGAGAGTAGGGAACTGCCAGGCATCA
AACTAAGCAGAAGGCCCCTGACGGATGGCCTTTTTGCGTTTCTACAAACTCTTTCTGTGTTGTAAAACGA
CGGCCAGTCTTAAGCTCGGGCCCCCTGGGCGGTTCTGATAACGAGTAATCGTTAATCCGCAAATAACGTA
AAAACCCGCTTCGGCGGGTTTTTTTATGGGGGGAGTTTAGGGAAAGAGCATTTGTCAGAATATTTAAGGG
CGCCTGTCACTTTGCTTGATATATGAGAATTATTTAACCTTATAAATGAGAAAAAAGCAACGCACTTTAA
ATAAGATACGTTGCTTTTTCGATTGATGAACACCTATAATTAAACTATTCATCTATTATTTATGATTTTT
TGTATATACAATATTTCTAGTTTGTTAAAGAGAATTAAGAAAATAAATCTCGAAAATAATAAAGGGAAAA
TCAGTTTTTGATATCAAAATTATACATGTCAACGATAATACAAAATATAATACAAACTATAAGATGTTAT
CAGTATTTATTATCATTTAGAATAAATTTTGTGTCGCCCTTAATTGTGAGCGGATAACAATTACGAGCTT
CATGCACAGTGGCGTTGACTCAATATTGGCCATTAGCCATATTATTCATTGGTTATATAGCATAAATCAA
TATTGGCTATTGGCCATTGCATACGTTGTATCTATATCATAATATGTACATTTATATTGGCTCATGTCCA
ATATGACCGCCATGTTGGCATTGATTATTGACTAGTTATTAATAGTAATCAATTACGGGGTCATTAGTTC
ATAGCCCATATATGGAGTTCCGCGTTACATAACTTACGGTAAATGGCCCGCCTGGCTGACCGCCCAACGA
CCCCCGCCCATTGACGTCAATAATGACGTATGTTCCCATAGTAACGCCAATAGGGACTTTCCATTGACGT
CAATGGGTGGAGTATTTACGGTAAACTGCCCACTTGGCAGTACATCAAGTGTATCATATGCCAAGTACGC
CCCCTATTGACGTCAATGACGGTAAATGGCCCGCCTGGCATTATGCCCAGTACATGACCTTATGGGACTT
TCCTACTTGGCAGTACATCTACGTATTAGTCATCGCTATTACCATGGTGATGCGGTTTTGGCAGTACATC
AATGGGCGTGGATAGCGGTTTGACTCACGGGGATTTCCAAGTCTCCACCCCATTGACGTCAATGGGAGTT
TGTTTTGGCACCAAAATCAACGGGACTTTCCAAAATGTCGTAACAACTCCGCCCCATTGACGCAAATGGG
CGGTAGGCGTGTACGGTGGGAGGTCTATATAAGCAGAGCTCGTTTAGTGAACCGTCAGATCGCCTGGAGA
CGCCATCCACGCTGTTTTGACCTCCATAGAAGACACCGGGACCGATCCAGCCTCCGCGGCCGGGAACGGT
GCATTGGAACGCGGATTCCCCGTGCCAAGAGTGACGTAAGTACCGCCTATAGAGTCTATAGGCCCACCCC
CTTGGCTTCGTTAGAACGCGGCTACAATTAATACATAACCTTATGTATCATACACATACGATTTAGGTGA
CACTATAGAATAACATCCACTTTGCCTTTCTCTCCACAGGTGTCCACTCCCAGGTCCAACTGCACCTCGG
TTCTATCGAAAACGCGCCTGCTAGCGCCACCATGAAGACCATCATTGCCCTGAGCTACATCTTCTGCCTG
GTGTTCGCTGCGGCCGCCCAGTTTACAGTTGTGGGACCTGCCAATCCTATCCTGGCCATGGTCGGAGAGA
ACACCACACTGAGATGCCATCTGAGCCCCGAGAAGAACGCCGAGGATATGGAAGTGCGGTGGTTCAGAAG
CCAGTTCAGCCCTGCCGTGTTCGTGTACAAAGGCGGCAGAGAACGGACCGAGGAACAGATGGAAGAGTAC
CGGGGCAGAATCACCTTCGTGTCCAAGGACATCAACAGAGGCAGCGTGGCCCTGGTCATCCACAATGTGA
CAGCCCAAGAGAACGGCATCTACCGGTGCTACTTCCAAGAGGGCAGAAGCTACGACGAGGCCATCCTGAG
ACTGGTGGTTGCCGGACTGGGAAGCAAGCCCCTGATCGAGATTAAGGCCCAAGAGGATGGCAGCATCTGG
CTGGAATGTATCAGCGGCGGATGGTATCCTGAGCCTCTGACCGTTTGGAGAGATCCCTATGGCGAAGTGG
TGCCCGCTCTGAAAGAAGTGTCTATCGCCGACGCCGACGGCCTGTTTATGGTCACAACAGCCGTGATCAT
CCGGGACAAATACGTGCGGAATGTGTCCTGCAGCGTGAACAACACACTGCTGGGCCAAGAGAAAGAAACC
GTGATCTTCATCCCCGAGAGCTTCATGCCTAGCGCCTCTCCATGGATGGTGGCTCTGGCTGTGATTCTGA
CCGCTTCTCCCTGGATGGGCGCGCCGGAAGATCAAGTTGATCCAAGATTGATTGATGGCAAGGGCGGATC
TCTGGAGGTGCTGTTCCAGGGACCAGGCGGAAGCGGCAATCCCGGCGGCGATCTGGCCCCCCAGATGCTG
CGCGAGCTGCAGGAGACCAATGCCGCCCTGCAGGACGTGCGCGAGCTGCTGCGCCACCGCGTGAAGGAGA
TCACCTTCCTGAAGAACACCGTGATGGAGTGCGACGCCTGCGGTATGCAGCCCTCTAGAGGCTCCGGCTC
CATCATCCCAGTTGAGGAGGAGAACCCGGACTTCTGGAACCGCGAGGCAGCCGAGGCCCTGGGTGCCGCC
AAGAAGCTGCAGCCTGCACAGACAGCCGCCAAGAACCTCATCATCTTCCTGGGCGATGGGATGGGGGTGT
CTACGGTGACAGCTGCCAGGATCCTAAAAGGGCAGAAGAAGGACAAACTGGGGCCTGAGATACCCCTGGC
CATGGACCGCTTCCCATATGTGGCTCTGTCCAAGACATACAATGTAGACAAACATGTGCCAGACAGTGGA
GCCACAGCCACGGCCTACCTGTGCGGGGTCAAGGGCAACTTCCAGACCATTGGCTTGAGTGCAGCCGCCC
GCTTTAACCAGTGCAACACGACACGCGGCAACGAGGTCATCTCCGTGATGAATCGGGCCAAGAAAGCAGG
GAAGTCAGTGGGAGTGGTAACCACCACACGAGTGCAGCACGCCTCGCCAGCCGGCACCTACGCCCACACG
GTGAACCGCAACTGGTACTCGGACGCCGACGTGCCTGCCTCGGCCCGCCAGGAGGGGTGCCAGGACATCG
CTACGCAGCTCATCTCCAACATGGACATTGACGTGATCCTAGGTGGAGGCCGAAAGTACATGTTTCGCAT
GGGAACCCCAGACCCTGAGTACCCAGATGACTACAGCCAAGGTGGGACCAGGCTGGACGGGAAGAATCTG
GTGCAGGAATGGCTGGCGAAGCGCCAGGGTGCCCGGTATGTGTGGAACCGCACTGAGCTCATGCAGGCTT
CCCTGGACCCGTCTGTGACCCATCTCATGGGTCTCTTTGAGCCTGGAGACATGAAATACGAGATCCACCG
AGACTCCACACTGGACCCCTCCCTGATGGAGATGACAGAGGCTGCCCTGCGCCTGCTGAGCAGGAACCCC
CGCGGCTTCTTCCTCTTCGTGGAGGGTGGTCGCATCGACCATGGTCATCATGAAAGCAGGGCTTACCGGG
CACTGACTGAGACGATCATGTTCGACGACGCCATTGAGAGGGCGGGCCAGCTCACCAGCGAGGAGGACAC
GCTGAGCCTCGTCACTGCCGACCACTCCCACGTCTTCTCCTTCGGAGGCTACCCCCTGCGAGGGAGCTCC
ATCTTCGGGCTGGCCCCTGGCAAGGCCCGGGACAGGAAGGCCTACACGGTCCTCCTATACGGAAACGGTC
CAGGCTATGTGCTCAAGGACGGCGCCCGGCCGGATGTTACCGAGAGCGAGAGCGGGAGCCCCGAGTATCG
GCAGCAGTCAGCAGTGCCCCTGGACGAAGAGACCCACGCAGGCGAGGACGTGGCGGTGTTCGCGCGCGGC
CCGCAGGCGCACCTGGTTCACGGCGTGCAGGAGCAGACCTTCATAGCGCACGTCATGGCCTTCGCCGCCT
GCCTGGAGCCCTACACCGCCTGCGACCTGGCGCCCCCCGCCGGCACCACCGACGCCGCGCACCCGGGTGG
CGGAGGACTGAACGACATCTTCGAGGCTCAGAAAATCGAATGGCACGAACATCACCATCACCATCACCAT
CACCATTAAGGCCGGCCTGTAGTCACTGGCACAACGCGTTACCCGGTAAGCCAATCGGGTATACACGGTC
GTCATACTGCAGACAGGGTTCTTCTACTTTGCAAGATAGTCTTGAGTAGTAAAATAAATAGATAGAGAAA
ATCAGCCTCGACTGTGCCTTCTAGTTGCCAGCCATCTGTTGTTTGCCCCTCCCCCGTGCCTTCCTTGACC
CTGGAAGGTGCCACTCCCACTGTCCTTTCCTAATAAAATGAGGAAATTGCATCACAACACTCAACCCTAT
CTCGGTCTATTCTTTTGATTTATAAGGGATTTTGCCGATTTCGGCCTATTGGTTAAAAAATGAGCTGATT
TAACAAAAATTTAACGCGAATTAATTCTGTGGAATGTGTGTCAGTTAGGGTGTGGAAAGTCCCCAGGCTC
CCCAGCAGGCAGAAGTATGCAAAGCATGCATCTCAATTAGTCAGCAACCAGGTGTGGAAAGTCCCCAGGC
TCCCCAGCAGGCAGAAGTATGCAAAGCATGCATCTCAATTAGTCAGCAACCATAGTCCCGCCCCTAACTC
CGCCCATCCCGCCCCTAACTCCGCCCAGTTCCGCCCATTCTCCGCCCCATGGCTGACTAATTTTTTTTAT
TTATGCAGAGGCCGAGGCCGCCTCTGCCTCTGAGCTATTCCAGAAGTAGTGAGGAGGCTTTTTTGGAGGC
CTAGGCTTTTGCAAAAAGCTCCCGGGAGCTTGTATATCCATTTTCGGATCTGATCAGCACGTGTTGACAA
TTAATCATCGGCATAGTATATCGGCATAGTATAATACGACAAGGTGAGGAACTAAACCATGACCGAGTAC
AAGCCCACGGTGCGCCTCGCCACCCGCGACGACGTCCCCAGGGCCGTACGCACCCTCGCCGCCGCGTTCG
CCGACTACCCCGCCACGCGCCACACCGTCGATCCGGACCGCCACATCGAGCGGGTCACCGAGCTGCAAGA
ACTCTTCCTCACGCGCGTCGGGCTCGACATCGGCAAGGTGTGGGTCGCGGACGACGGCGCCGCGGTGGCG
GTCTGGACCACGCCGGAGAGCGTCGAAGCGGGGGCGGTGTTCGCCGAGATCGGCCCGCGCATGGCCGAGT
TGAGCGGTTCCCGGCTGGCCGCGCAGCAACAGATGGAAGGCCTCCTGGCGCCGCACCGGCCCAAGGAGCC
CGCGTGGTTCCTGGCCACCGTCGGCGTCTCGCCCGACCACCAGGGCAAGGGTCTGGGCAGCGCCGTCGTG
CTCCCCGGAGTGGAGGCGGCCGAGCGCGCCGGGGTGCCCGCCTTCCTGGAGACATCCGCGCCCCGCAACC
TCCCCTTCTACGAGCGGCTCGGCTTCACCGTCACCGCCGACGTCGAGGTGCCCGAAGGACCGCGCACCTG
GTGCATGACCCGCAAGCCCGGTGCCTGACACGTGCTACGAGATTTCGATTCCACCGCCGCCTTCTATGAA
AGGTTGGGCTTCGGAATCGTTTTCCGGGACGCCGGCTGGATGATCCTCCAGCGCGGGGATCTCATGCTGG
AGTTCTTCGCCCACCCCAACTTGTTTATTGCAGCTTATAATGGTTACAAATAAAGCAATAGCATCACAAA
TTTCACAAATAAAGCATTTTTTTCACTGCATTCTAGTTGTGGTTTGTCCAAACTCATCAATGTATCTTAT
CATGTCTGTATACCGTCGACCTCTAGCTAGAGCTTGGCGTAATCATGGTCATTACCAATGCTTAATCAGT
GAGGCACCTATCTCAGCGATCTGTCTATTTCGTTCATCCATAGTTGCCTGACTCCCCGTCGTGTAGATAA
CTACGATACGGGAGGGCTTACCATCTGGCCCCAGCGCTGCGATGATACCGCGAGAACCACGCTCACCGGC
TCCGGATTTATCAGCAATAAACCAGCCAGCCGGAAGGGCCGAGCGCAGAAGTGGTCCTGCAACTTTATCC
GCCTCCATCCAGTCTATTAATTGTTGCCGGGAAGCTAGAGTAAGTAGTTCGCCAGTTAATAGTTTGCGCA
ACGTTGTTGCCATCGCTACAGGCATCGTGGTGTCACGCTCGTCGTTTGGTATGGCTTCATTCAGCTCCGG
TTCCCAACGATCAAGGCGAGTTACATGATCCCCCATGTTGTGCAAAAAAGCGGTTAGCTCCTTCGGTCCT
CCGATCGTTGTCAGAAGTAAGTTGGCCGCAGTGTTATCACTCATGGTTATGGCAGCACTGCATAATTCTC
TTACTGTCATGCCATCCGTAAGATGCTTTTCTGTGACTGGTGAGTACTCAACCAAGTCATTCTGAGAATA
GTGTATGCGGCGACCGAGTTGCTCTTGCCCGGCGTCAATACGGGATAATACCGCGCCACATAGCAGAACT
TTAAAAGTGCTCATCATTGGAAAACGTTCTTCGGGGCGAAAACTCTCAAGGATCTTACCGCTGTTGAGAT
CCAGTTCGATGTAACCCACTCGTGCACCCAACTGATCTTCAGCATCTTTTACTTTCACCAGCGTTTCTGG
GTGAGCAAAAACAGGAAGGCAAAATGCCGCAAAAAAGGGAATAAGGGCGACACGGAAATGTTGAATACTC
ATATTCTTCCTT
