>Addgene plasmid #157247 | pD649-HAsp-BTN2A2-COMP5AP-AviTag-9xHis | depositor partial sequence | sequence record 303604 | insert (extracellular domain)
CAGTTTACAGTTGTGGGACCTGCCAATCCTATCCTGGCCATGGTCGGAGAGAACACCACACTGAGATGCC
ATCTGAGCCCCGAGAAGAACGCCGAGGATATGGAAGTGCGGTGGTTCAGAAGCCAGTTCAGCCCTGCCGT
GTTCGTGTACAAAGGCGGCAGAGAACGGACCGAGGAACAGATGGAAGAGTACCGGGGCAGAATCACCTTC
GTGTCCAAGGACATCAACAGAGGCAGCGTGGCCCTGGTCATCCACAATGTGACAGCCCAAGAGAACGGCA
TCTACCGGTGCTACTTCCAAGAGGGCAGAAGCTACGACGAGGCCATCCTGAGACTGGTGGTTGCCGGACT
GGGAAGCAAGCCCCTGATCGAGATTAAGGCCCAAGAGGATGGCAGCATCTGGCTGGAATGTATCAGCGGC
GGATGGTATCCTGAGCCTCTGACCGTTTGGAGAGATCCCTATGGCGAAGTGGTGCCCGCTCTGAAAGAAG
TGTCTATCGCCGACGCCGACGGCCTGTTTATGGTCACAACAGCCGTGATCATCCGGGACAAATACGTGCG
GAATGTGTCCTGCAGCGTGAACAACACACTGCTGGGCCAAGAGAAAGAAACCGTGATCTTCATCCCCGAG
AGCTTCATGCCTAGCGCCTCTCCATGGATGGTGGCTCTGGCTGTGATTCTGACCGCTTCTCCCTGGATG
